>Addgene plasmid #174945 | pMSR:MSMEG_0937:Dendra | addgene full sequence | sequence record 345909 | Addgene NGS Result
CCCCGAGGCATTCCTGGTGACCACGACGCAGGGCAACCGGCTGTCGAAGTCCGCGTTCACCAAGTCGCTG
AAGCGTGGCTACGCCAAGATCGGTCGGCCGGAACTCCGCATCCACGACCTCCGCGCTGTCGGCGCTACGT
TCGCCGCTCAGGCAGGTGCGACGACCAAGGAGCTGATGGCCCGTCTCGGTCACACGACTCCTAGGATGGC
GATGAAGTACCAGATGGCGTCTGAGGCCCGCGACGAGGCTATCGCTGAGGCGATGTCCAAGCTGGCCAAG
ACCTCCTGAAACGCAAAAAGCCCCCCTCCCAAGGACACTGAGTCCTAAAGAGGGGGGTTTCTTGTCAGTA
CGCGAAGAACCACGCCTGGCCGCGAGCGCCAGCACCGCCGCTCTGTGCGGAGACCTGGGCACCAGCCCCG
CCGCCGCCAGGAGCATTGCCGTTCCCGCCAGAAATCTAGACGGTGACCACAACGCGCCCGCTTTGATCGG
GGACGTCGAAATATTGGATCGTCGGCACCGTCACGGCCGTGGGAGGCGGCACGATCCGCGACGTGATGAT
CGGCCGCATCCCCACGGTGCTGCGCAGTGAGCTCTACGCCATCCCGGCGTTGATCTGTGCGTTCGCACGC
ACAGGCCCGGTGTGAGAAGGGTCTCTGACGAGCGGGAGAACTCCCTATCAGTGATAGAGTTTGTCCTCCC
TATCAGTGATAGATAGGCTTAAGGAGTAATACGACTCACTATAGGGAGAAGGAGGCCATTATGTTGATCG
TTGAAGACGAGGAATCGCTGGCCGATCCCTTGGCGTTTCTGCTCCGTAAGGAGGGCTTCGAGGCCACCGT
GGTGGGCGACGGCCCGTCGGCCCTCGCGGAGTTCGAACGCTCCGGCGCCGACATCGTGCTGCTGGATCTC
ATGCTCCCCGGCATGAGTGGCACCGACGTGTGCAAGCAGTTGCGTGCGCGGTCAAGCGTCCCCGTCATCA
TGGTGACGGCGCGCGACAGCGAGATCGACAAGGTGGTCGGCCTCGAGCTCGGTGCTGACGACTATGTCAC
CAAGCCGTACTCGGCGCGTGAACTCATCGCCCGGATTCGTGCGGTGTTGCGCCGTGGCGCCGACAACGAC
GACGCGGGCGCCGACGACGGCGTGCTGGAGGCCGGTCCCGTGCGCATGGACGTCGAACGACACGTGGTGA
GCGTCAACGGTGAACCGATCACGTTGCCGCTCAAGGAGTTCGACCTGCTCGAGTACCTGATGCGCAACAG
TGGTCGCGTGCTCACCCGCGGTCAGCTCATCGACCGGGTGTGGGGTGCGGACTACGTCGGCGACACCAAA
ACCCTTGACGTGCACGTCAAAAGGCTGCGGTCGAAGATCGAGGAGGATCCGGCCAACCCGGTGCACCTGG
TGACCGTACGCGGCCTGGGATACAAGCTGGAGGGCAAGCTTGGTGCGGCCGCGGGCAACACGCCTGGCAT
CAATCTGATCAAGGAGGACATGCGTGTCAAGGTGCATATGGAGGGCAACGTGAACGGTCACGCCTTCGTG
ATCGAGGGGGAGGGTAAGGGTAAGCCTTACGAAGGGACCCAGACCGCCAACCTCACCGTCAAGGAGGGCG
CCCCTCTCCCATTCTCGTACGATATCCTCACTACCGCGGTGCATTACGGGAACCGCGTGTTCACCAAGTA
CCCCGAGGATATCCCTGACTACTTCAAGCAGAGCTTCCCGGAGGGATACTCCTGGGAGCGGACGATGACC
TTCGAAGACAAGGGTATCTGTACGATCCGCAGCGACATCTCGCTGGAAGGGGACTGTTTCTTCCAGAACG
TCCGTTTCAAGGGGACCAACTTTCCGCCGAACGGCCCGGTCATGCAGAAGAAGACCCTCAAGTGGGAGCC
GAGCACGGAGAAGCTGCACGTTCGGGACGGCCTCCTGGTCGGCAACATCAACATGGCGCTGCTGCTGGAA
GGCGGCGGCCACTACCTATGCGACTTCAAGACCACGTACAAAGCGAAGAAGGTCGTCCAGCTGCCCGACG
CGCACTTCGTGGACCACCGCATCGAAATCCTGGGGAACGATTCGGACTACAACAAGGTCAAGTTGTACGA
GCACGCTGTGGCACGCTATAGCCCGCTCCCGTCGCAGGTCTGGTTCGAAGGCGGCGGCGGGGAGAACCTG
TATTTCCAGGACTACAAGGACGACGACGACAAGTGATTTAAATAACCCCTTGGGGCCTCTAAACGGGTCT
TGAGGGGTTTTTTGTTAACTAGCGTACGATCGAATTCCTGCAGCTCACGGTAACTGATGCCGTATTTGCA
GTACCAGCGTACGGCCCACAGAATGATGTCACGCTGAAAATGCCGGCCTTTGAATGGGTTCATGTGCAGC
TCCATCAGCAAAAGGGGATGATAAGTTTATCACCACCGACTATTTGCAACAGTGCCGTTGATCGTGCTAT
GATCGACTGATGTCATCAGCGGTGGAGTGCAATGTCGTGCAATACGAATGGCGAAAAGCCGAGCTCATCG
GTCAGCTTCTCAACCTTGGGGTTACCCCCGGCGGTGTGCTGCTGGTCCACAGCTCCTTCCGTAGCGTCCG
GCCCCTCGAAGATGGGCCACTTGGACTGATCGAGGCCCTGCGTGCTACGCTGGGTCCGGGAGGGACGCTC
GTCATGCCCTCGTGGTCAGGTCTGGACGACGAGCCGTTCGATCCTGCCACGTCGCCCGTTACACCGGACC
TTGGAGTTGTCTCTGACACATTCTGGCGCCTGCCAAATGTAAAGCGCAGCGCCCATCCATTTGCCTTTGC
GGCAGCGGGGCCACAGGCAGAGCAGATCATCTCTGATCCATTGCCCCTGCCACCTTACTCGCCTGCAAGC
CCGGTCGCCCGTGTCCATGAACTCGATGGGCAGGTACTTCTCCTCGGCGTGGGACACGATGCCAACACGA
CGCTGCATCTTGCCGAGTTGATGGCAAAGGTTCCCTATGGGGTGCCGAGACACTGCACCATTCTTCAGGA
TGGCAAGTTGGTACGCGTCGATTATCTCGAGAATGACCACTGCTGTGAGCGCTTTGCCTTGGCGGACAGG
TGGCTCAAGGAGAAGAGCCTTCAGAAGGAAGGTCCAGTCGGTCATGCCTTTGCTCGGTTGATCCGCTCCC
GCGACATTGTGGCGACAGCCCTGGGTCAACTGGGCCGAGATCCGTTGATCTTCCTGCATCCGCCAGAGGC
GGGATGCGAAGAATGCGATGCCGCTCGCCAGTCGATTGGCTGAGCTCATGAGCGGAGAACGAGATGACGT
TGGAGGGGCAAGGTCGCGCTGATTGCTGGGGCAACACGGGGGATCCACTAGTTCCATGAGCGTCAGACCC
CGTAGAAAAGATCAAAGGATCTTCTTGAGATCCTTTTTTTCTGCGCGTAATCTGCTGCTTGCAAACAAAA
AAACCACCGCTACCAGCGGTGGTTTGTTTGCCGGATCAAGAGCTACCAACTCTTTTTCCGAAGGTAACTG
GCTTCAGCAGAGCGCAGATACCAAATACTGTCCTTCTAGTGTAGCCGTAGTTAGGCCACCACTTCAAGAA
CTCTGTAGCACCGCCTACATACCTCGCTCTGCTAATCCTGTTACCAGTGGCTGCTGCCAGTGGCGATAAG
TCGTGTCTTACCGGGTTGGACTCAAGACGATAGTTACCGGATAAGGCGCAGCGGTCGGGCTGAACGGGGG
GTTCGTGCACACAGCCCAGCTTGGAGCGAACGACCTACACCGAACTGAGATACCTACAGCGTGAGCTATG
AGAAAGCGCCACGCTTCCCGAGGGGAGAAAGGCGGACAGGTATCCGGTAAGCGGCAGGGTCGGAACAGGA
GAGCGCACGAGGGAGCTTCCAGGGGGAAACGCCTGGTATCTTTATAGTCCTGTCGGGTTTCGCCACCTCT
GACTTGAGCGTCGATTTTTGTGATGCTCGTCAGGGGGGCGGAGCCTATGGAAAAACGCCAGCAACGCGGC
CTTTTTACGGTTCCTGGCCTTTTGCTGGCCTTTTGCTCACATGTTCTTTCCTGCGTTATCCCCTGATTCT
GTGGATAACCGTATTACCGCCTTTGAGTGAGCTGATACCGCTCGCCGCAGCCGAACGACCGAGCGCAACG
CGTGCGGCCGCGGTACCCGGGGATCCTCTAGAGTCGACCACCAAGGGCACCATCTCTGCTTGGGCCACCC
CGTTGGCCGCAGCCAGCTCGCTGAGAGCCGTGAACGACAGGGCGAACGCCAGCCCGCCGACGGCGAGGGT
TCCGACCGCTGCAACTCCCGGTGCAACCTTGTCCCGGTCTATTCTCTTCACTGCACCAGCTCCAATCTGG
TGTGAATGCCCCTCGTCTGTTCGCGCAGGCGGGGGGCTCTATTCGTTTGTCAGCATCGAAAGTAGCCAGA
TCAGGGATGCGTTGCAACCGCGTATGCCCAGGTCAGAAGAGTCGCACAAGAGTTGCAGACCCCTGGAAAG
AAAAATGGCCAGAGGGCGAAAACACCCTCTGACCAGCGGAGCGGGCGACGGGAATCGAACCCGCGTAGCT
AGTTTGGAAGAATGGGTGTCTGCCGACCACATATGGGCCGGTCAAGATAGGTTTTTACCCCCTCTCGGCT
GCATCCTCTAAGTGGAAAGAAATTGCAGGTCGTAGAAGCGCGTTGAAGCCTGAGAGTTGCACAGGAGTTG
CAACCCGGTAGCCTTGTTCACGACGAGAGGAGACCTAGTTGGCACGTCGCGGATGGGGATCGCTGAAGAC
TCAGCGCAGCGGGAGGATCCAAGCCTCATACGTCAACCCGCAGGACGGTGTGAGGTACTACGCGCTGCAG
ACCTACGACAACAAGATGGACGCCGAAGCCTGGCTCGCGGGCGAGAAGCGGCTCATCGAGATGGAGACCT
GGACCCCTCCACAGGACCGGGCGAAGAAGGCAGCCGCCAGCGCCATCACGCTGGAGGAGTACACCCGGAA
GTGGCTCGTGGAGCGCGACCTCGCAGACGGCACCAGGGATCTGTACAGCGGGCACGCGGAGCGCCGCATC
TACCCGGTGCTAGGTGAAGTGGCGGTCACAGAGATGACGCCAGCTCTGGTGCGTGCGTGGTGGGCCGGGA
TGGGTAGGAAGCACCCGACTGCCCGCCGGCATGCCTACAACGTCCTCCGGGCGGTGATGAACACAGCGGT
CGAGGACAAGCTGATCGCAGAGAACCCGTGCCGGATCGAGCAGAAGGCAGCCGATGAGCGCGACGTAGAG
GCGCTGACGCCTGAGGAGCTGGACATCGTCGCCGCTGAGATCTTCGAGCACTACCGGATCGCGGCATACA
TCCTGGCGTGGACGAGCCTCCGGTTCGGAGAGCTGATCGAGCTTCGCCGCAAGGACATCGTGGACGACGG
CATGACGATGAAGCTCCGGGTGCGCCGTGGCGCTTCCCGCGTGGGGAACAAGATCGTCGTTGGCAACGCC
AAGACCGTCCGGTCGAAGCGTCCTGTGACGGTTCCGCCTCACGTCGCGGAGATGATCCGAGCGCACATGA
AGGACCGTACGAAGATGAACAAGGG
Features (pLannotate 1.2.2; 14 found; start..end, strand, type, name):
    348..452     -  CDS            32 (fragment): VG32_BPML5 - Protein predicted: Swiss-Prot protein existence level 4. From Mycobacterium phage L5 (Mycobacteriophage L5).
    508..612     +  CDS            Y4104_STRCO (fragment): Protein inferred from homology: Swiss-Prot protein existence level 3. From Streptomyces coelicolor (strain ATCC BAA-471 / A3(2) / M145).
    670..689     +  promoter       tight TRE promoter (fragment): Tet-responsive promoter PTight, consisting of seven tet operator sequences followed by the minimal CMV promoter
    696..713     +  promoter       tight TRE promoter (fragment): Tet-responsive promoter PTight, consisting of seven tet operator sequences followed by the minimal CMV promoter
    727..745     +  promoter       T7 promoter: promoter for bacteriophage T7 RNA polymerase
    764..1435    +  CDS            regX3: REGX3_MYCS2 - Experimental evidence at protein level: Swiss-Prot protein existence level 1. Part of the two-component regulatory system SenX3/RegX3. Once phosphorylated by SenX3, activates the expression of several operons/genes involved in phosphate assimilation and metabolism, such as pstSCAB, phnDCE, and phoA. From Mycolicibacterium smegmatis (strain ATCC 700084 / mc(2)155) (Mycobacterium smegmatis).
   1457..2143    +  CDS            Dendra2: Dendra2 is a photoconvertible green fluorescent protein published in 2006, derived from Dendronephthya sp.. It has high acid sensitivity.
   2183..2203    +  CDS            FLAG (fragment): FLAG® epitope tag, followed by an enterokinase cleavage site
   2212..2254    +  terminator     T7 terminator (fragment): transcription terminator for bacteriophage T7 RNA polymerase
   2460..3260    +  CDS            ApmR: aminoglycoside 3-N-acetyltransferase type IV ; aac(3)IV; confers resistance to apramycin (Paget and Davies, 1996)
   3327..3344    -  misc_feature   MCS (fragment): pBluescript multiple cloning site
   3385..3973    +  rep_origin     ori: high-copy-number ColE1/pMB1/pBR322/pUC origin of replication
   4141..4169    +  misc_feature   MCS (fragment): pUC18/19 multiple cloning site
   4729..286     +  CDS            33 (across the origin): VINT_BPML5 - Also known as int. Protein inferred from homology: Swiss-Prot protein existence level 3. Integrase is necessary for integration of the phage into the host genome by site-specific recombination. From Mycobacterium phage L5 (Mycobacteriophage L5).
