[The description below was written by a language model from this plasmid's Addgene catalogue record and pLannotate feature annotations shown in this document.]
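Description:
pMSR:MSMEG_0937:Dendra is a 5.6 kb integrating mycobacterial expression vector built on the pMSR:Dendra backbone, part of a systematic M. smegmatis resource collection. It replicates in E. coli from a high-copy ColE1/pUC-type origin and is selected with apramycin through the aac(3)IV acetyltransferase gene. It carries no mycobacterial replication origin. Instead it encodes the mycobacteriophage L5 integrase, together with adjacent L5 sequence (a fragment of phage gene 32 is annotated next to it). This allows site-specific, single-copy insertion at the L5 attachment site of the mycobacterial chromosome.

The payload is the M. smegmatis open reading frame MSMEG_0937. The annotation identifies it as regX3, the response regulator of the SenX3/RegX3 two-component system that controls phosphate assimilation genes. It was inserted by ligation-independent cloning and fused at its C terminus, through a Gly-Ala linker, to the green-to-red photoconvertible fluorescent protein Dendra2, followed by a single FLAG epitope. Expression in mycobacteria is driven by the pmycTetO promoter. The short hits labelled as "tight TRE promoter" fragments most likely reflect its tet operator sequences rather than any mammalian element, and these operators would permit tetracycline-regulated control where a Tet repressor is supplied. No repressor gene is annotated on the plasmid.

A T7 promoter lies immediately upstream of the coding sequence and a partial T7 terminator downstream, so the same fusion can be produced in E. coli strains that supply T7 RNA polymerase. The stated purpose is a C-terminal fluorescent fusion, which suits localisation imaging of the protein in live mycobacteria, while the FLAG tag offers a handle for immunodetection or affinity purification.
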