Addgene plasmid #174945: pMSR:MSMEG_0937:Dendra
Purpose: C-term fluorescent fusion
Depositing lab: Keith Derbyshire & Joseph Wade. Depositing organization: Wadsworth Center, New York State Department of Health. Publication: A Mycobacterial Systems Resource for the Research Community. Judd JA, Canestrari J, Clark R, Joseph A, Lapierre P, Lasek-Nesselquist E, Mir M, Palumbo M, Smith C, Stone M, Upadhyay A, Wirth SE, Dedrick RM, Meier CG, Russell DA, Dills A, Dove E, Kester J, Wolf ID, Zhu J, Rubin ER, Fortune S, Hatfull GF, Gray TA, Wade JT, Derbyshire KM. mBio. 2021 Mar 2;12(2). pii: mBio.02401-20. doi: 10.1128/mBio.02401-20. PubMed 33653882.
Backbone
  Vector backbone: pMSR:Dendra
  Vector type: Bacterial Expression ; Integrating Mycobacterial Expression Vector attL5. T7 expression in E. coli
Growth in bacteria
  Bacterial resistance: Apramycin, 25 μg/mL
  Growth temperature: 37°C
  Growth strain: DH5alpha
  Copy number: High Copy
Gene/Insert
  Gene/Insert name: MSMEG_0937
  Species: M. smegmatis
  Promoter: pmycTetO
  Tag / fusion protein: Gly-Ala Linker/Dendra2/1x Flag Tag (C terminal on insert)
  Cloning method: Ligation Independent Cloning
  Sequencing primers: 5′ TGATAGAGTTTGTCCTCCCTATCAG; 3′ TCCATATGCACCTTGACACG
Resource information
  A portion of this plasmid was derived from a plasmid made by: CP000480.1
Terms and licenses: Academic/Nonprofit Terms; Industry Terms: Not Available to Industry
Depositor comments: 5' cloning site: AseI (destroyed), 3' cloning site: HindIII (not destroyed)
How to cite: pMSR:MSMEG_0937:Dendra was a gift from Keith Derbyshire & Joseph Wade (Addgene plasmid # 174945 ; http://n2t.net/addgene:174945 ; RRID:Addgene_174945)
