>Addgene plasmid #174945 | pMSR:MSMEG_0937:Dendra | depositor partial sequence | sequence record 339339 | partial
ATGTTGATCGTTGAAGACGAGGAATCGCTGGCCGATCCCTTGGCGTTTCTGCTCCGTAAGGAGGGCTTCG
AGGCCACCGTGGTGGGCGACGGCCCGTCGGCCCTCGCGGAGTTCGAACGCTCCGGCGCCGACATCGTGCT
GCTGGATCTCATGCTCCCCGGCATGAGTGGCACCGACGTGTGCAAGCAGTTGCGTGCGCGGTCAAGCGTC
CCCGTCATCATGGTGACGGCGCGCGACAGCGAGATCGACAAGGTGGTCGGCCTCGAGCTCGGTGCTGACG
ACTATGTCACCAAGCCGTACTCGGCGCGTGAACTCATCGCCCGGATTCGTGCGGTGTTGCGCCGTGGCGC
CGACAACGACGACGCGGGCGCCGACGACGGCGTGCTGGAGGCCGGTCCCGTGCGCATGGACGTCGAACGA
CACGTGGTGAGCGTCAACGGTGAACCGATCACGTTGCCGCTCAAGGAGTTCGACCTGCTCGAGTACCTGA
TGCGCAACAGTGGTCGCGTGCTCACCCGCGGTCAGCTCATCGACCGGGTGTGGGGTGCGGACTACGTCGG
CGACACCAAAACCCTTGACGTGCACGTCAAAAGGCTGCGGTCGAAGATCGAGGAGGATCCGGCCAACCCG
GTGCACCTGGTGACCGTACGCGGCCTGGGATACAAGCTGGAGGGC
